Addgene plasmid #212748: YIp128-ADH-NUbo-E3(48)-mCherry-VSV
Purpose: Constitutive expression of NUbo-E3(48)-mCherry-VSV in budding yeast
Depositing lab: Helle Ulrich. Depositing organization: Institut fuer Molekulare Biologie (IMB Mainz). Publication: Ubiquiton-An inducible, linkage-specific polyubiquitylation tool. Renz C, Asimaki E, Meister C, Albanese V, Petriukov K, Krapoth NC, Wegmann S, Wollscheid HP, Wong RP, Fulzele A, Chen JX, Leon S, Ulrich HD. Mol Cell. 2024 Jan 18;84(2):386-400.e11. doi: 10.1016/j.molcel.2023.11.016. Epub 2023 Dec 15. PubMed 38103558.
Backbone
  Vector backbone: YIplac128
  Vector type: Yeast Expression ; integrative vector
  Selectable markers: LEU2
Growth in bacteria
  Bacterial resistance: Ampicillin, 100 μg/mL
  Growth temperature: 37°C
  Growth strain: Top10
  Copy number: High Copy
Gene/Insert
  Gene/Insert name: E3(48)
  Species: H. sapiens (human), S. cerevisiae (budding yeast)
  Promoter: ADH1
  Tag / fusion protein: NUbo (N terminal on insert); mCherry-VSV (C terminal on insert)
  Cloning method: Restriction Enzyme; 5′ cloning site unknown (unknown if destroyed)
Terms and licenses: Academic/Nonprofit Terms; Industry Terms: Not Available to Industry
Depositor comments: pHU5087
How to cite: YIp128-ADH-NUbo-E3(48)-mCherry-VSV was a gift from Helle Ulrich (Addgene plasmid # 212748 ; http://n2t.net/addgene:212748 ; RRID:Addgene_212748)
