[The description below was written by a language model from this plasmid's Addgene catalogue record and pLannotate feature annotations shown in this document.]
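Description:
YIp128-ADH-NUbo-E3(48)-mCherry-VSV is a 6.9 kb yeast integrative expression plasmid built on the YIplac128 backbone. It has no yeast replication origin, so it persists in Saccharomyces cerevisiae only after recombining into the genome, with transformants selected through the LEU2 marker, which is present with its own promoter. In E. coli it is maintained as a high-copy plasmid through a ColE1/pUC-type origin and selected with ampicillin via β-lactamase. Fragments of lacZα, the lac promoter/operator, lacI, rop and bom are remnants of the parental cloning vector and play no role in the yeast payload.

The expression cassette is driven by the constitutive S. cerevisiae ADH1 promoter and closed by the ADH1 terminator. The annotated open reading frame begins with a fragment of yeast ubiquitin, which by position corresponds to the N-terminal "NUbo" tag named in the record. This is followed by a short HA epitope segment, the FRB* (T2098L) rapamycin-binding domain of human FRAP, and a portion of yeast Cue1, the ERAD factor that recruits the E2 enzyme Ubc7. The FRB*–Cue1 portion appears to make up the insert called E3(48), which fits the record's mixed human and yeast species assignment. The fusion ends in mCherry for red fluorescent detection. The catalogue entry also lists a C-terminal VSV epitope, which the feature table does not annotate separately.

The plasmid comes from work describing an inducible, linkage-specific polyubiquitylation tool. The FRB* domain points to chemically induced dimerisation as the means of bringing the engineered ligase to a partner protein, and the "48" in the name probably denotes K48 linkage specificity, although the record states neither point. Its stated purpose is constitutive expression of this fusion in budding yeast.
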