Features (pLannotate 1.2.2; 19 found; start..end, strand, type, name):
    183..771     -  rep_origin     ori: high-copy-number ColE1/pMB1/pBR322/pUC origin of replication
    942..1802    -  CDS            AmpR: β-lactamase; bla; confers resistance to ampicillin, carbenicillin, and related antibiotics
   1803..1907    -  promoter       AmpR promoter: bla
   1995..2400    +  promoter       LEU2 promoter: S. cerevisiae LEU2
   2401..3492    +  CDS            LEU2: LEU3_YEAST - Experimental evidence at protein level: Swiss-Prot protein existence level 1. Catalyzes the oxidation of 3-carboxy-2-hydroxy-4- methylpentanoate (3-isopropylmalate) to 3-carboxy-4-methyl-2- oxopentanoate. The product decarboxylates to 4-methyl-2 oxopentanoate. From Saccharomyces cerevisiae (strain ATCC 204508 / S288c) (Baker's yeast).
   3607..3642    +  CDS            rop (fragment): Rop protein, which maintains plasmids at low copy number; rop
   3744..3843    +  misc_feature   bom (fragment): basis of mobility region from pBR322
   3849..4006    -  CDS            lacZα (fragment): LacZα fragment of β-galactosidase; lacZ fragment
   4314..4710    +  promoter       ADH1 promoter: S. cerevisiae ADH1; promoter for alcohol dehydrogenase 1
   4721..4831    +  CDS            ubiquitin (fragment): Saccharomyces cerevisiae ubiquitin
   4844..4872    +  CDS            3xHA (fragment): three tandem HA epitope tags
   4880..5158    +  CDS            FRB*: T2098L mutant of FKBP-rapamycin binding domain of human FRAP binds synthetic ligands such as AP21967
   5171..5710    +  CDS            CUE1 (fragment): CUE1_YEAST - Also known as KIS4. Experimental evidence at protein level: Swiss-Prot protein existence level 1. Component of the endoplasmic reticulum-associated protein degradation (ERAD) pathway. Recruits the soluble ubiquitin-conjugating enzyme UBC7 to the cytoplasmic face of the endoplasmic reticulum membrane where it functions in degradation of misfolded or regulated proteins localized in the endoplasmic reticulum (ER) lumen or membrane via the ubiquitin-proteasome system. Targets the E2 conjugating enzyme UBC7 to the DOA10 ubiquitin ligase complex, which is part of the ERAD-C pathway resp
   5720..6427    +  CDS            mCherry: mCherry is a basic (constitutively fluorescent) red fluorescent protein published in 2004, derived from Discosoma sp.. It is reported to be a very rapidly-maturing monomer with low acid sensitivity.
   6494..6681    +  terminator     ADH1 terminator: S. cerevisiae ADH1; transcription terminator for the S. cerevisiae alcohol dehydrogenase 1 (ADH1) gene
   6729..6745    -  protein_bind   lac operator: The lac repressor binds to the lac operator to inhibit transcription in E. coli. This inhibition can be relieved by adding lactose or isopropyl-β-D-thiogalactopyranoside (IPTG). lac repressor encoded by lacI
   6753..6783    -  promoter       lac promoter: promoter for the E. coli lac operon
   6798..6819    -  protein_bind   CAP binding site: CAP binding activates transcription in the presence of cAMP. E. coli catabolite activator protein
   6832..6924    -  CDS            lacI (fragment): lac repressor; lacI; The lac repressor binds to the lac operator to inhibit transcription in E. coli. This inhibition can be relieved by adding lactose or isopropyl-β-D-thiogalactopyranoside (IPTG).
>Addgene plasmid #212748 | YIp128-ADH-NUbo-E3(48)-mCherry-VSV | addgene full sequence | sequence record 420165 | Addgene NGS Result
TCTTCCGCTTCCTCGCTCACTGACTCGCTGCGCTCGGTCGTTCGGCTGCGGCGAGCGGTATCAGCTCACT
CAAAGGCGGTAATACGGTTATCCACAGAATCAGGGGATAACGCAGGAAAGAACATGTGAGCAAAAGGCCA
GCAAAAGGCCAGGAACCGTAAAAAGGCCGCGTTGCTGGCGTTTTTCCATAGGCTCCGCCCCCCTGACGAG
CATCACAAAAATCGACGCTCAAGTCAGAGGTGGCGAAACCCGACAGGACTATAAAGATACCAGGCGTTTC
CCCCTGGAAGCTCCCTCGTGCGCTCTCCTGTTCCGACCCTGCCGCTTACCGGATACCTGTCCGCCTTTCT
CCCTTCGGGAAGCGTGGCGCTTTCTCATAGCTCACGCTGTAGGTATCTCAGTTCGGTGTAGGTCGTTCGC
TCCAAGCTGGGCTGTGTGCACGAACCCCCCGTTCAGCCCGACCGCTGCGCCTTATCCGGTAACTATCGTC
TTGAGTCCAACCCGGTAAGACACGACTTATCGCCACTGGCAGCAGCCACTGGTAACAGGATTAGCAGAGC
GAGGTATGTAGGCGGTGCTACAGAGTTCTTGAAGTGGTGGCCTAACTACGGCTACACTAGAAGAACAGTA
TTTGGTATCTGCGCTCTGCTGAAGCCAGTTACCTTCGGAAAAAGAGTTGGTAGCTCTTGATCCGGCAAAC
AAACCACCGCTGGTAGCGGTGGTTTTTTTGTTTGCAAGCAGCAGATTACGCGCAGAAAAAAAGGATCTCA
AGAAGATCCTTTGATCTTTTCTACGGGGTCTGACGCTCAGTGGAACGAAAACTCACGTTAAGGGATTTTG
GTCATGAGATTATCAAAAAGGATCTTCACCTAGATCCTTTTAAATTAAAAATGAAGTTTTAAATCAATCT
AAAGTATATATGAGTAAACTTGGTCTGACAGTTACCAATGCTTAATCAGTGAGGCACCTATCTCAGCGAT
CTGTCTATTTCGTTCATCCATAGTTGCCTGACTCCCCGTCGTGTAGATAACTACGATACGGGAGGGCTTA
CCATCTGGCCCCAGTGCTGCAATGATACCGCGAGACCCACGCTCACCGGCTCCAGATTTATCAGCAATAA
ACCAGCCAGCCGGAAGGGCCGAGCGCAGAAGTGGTCCTGCAACTTTATCCGCCTCCATCCAGTCTATTAA
TTGTTGCCGGGAAGCTAGAGTAAGTAGTTCGCCAGTTAATAGTTTGCGCAACGTTGTTGCCATTGCTACA
GGCATCGTGGTGTCACGCTCGTCGTTTGGTATGGCTTCATTCAGCTCCGGTTCCCAACGATCAAGGCGAG
TTACATGATCCCCCATGTTGTGCAAAAAAGCGGTTAGCTCCTTCGGTCCTCCGATCGTTGTCAGAAGTAA
GTTGGCCGCAGTGTTATCACTCATGGTTATGGCAGCACTGCATAATTCTCTTACTGTCATGCCATCCGTA
AGATGCTTTTCTGTGACTGGTGAGTACTCAACCAAGTCATTCTGAGAATAGTGTATGCGGCGACCGAGTT
GCTCTTGCCCGGCGTCAATACGGGATAATACCGCGCCACATAGCAGAACTTTAAAAGTGCTCATCATTGG
AAAACGTTCTTCGGGGCGAAAACTCTCAAGGATCTTACCGCTGTTGAGATCCAGTTCGATGTAACCCACT
CGTGCACCCAACTGATCTTCAGCATCTTTTACTTTCACCAGCGTTTCTGGGTGAGCAAAAACAGGAAGGC
AAAATGCCGCAAAAAAGGGAATAAGGGCGACACGGAAATGTTGAATACTCATACTCTTCCTTTTTCAATA
TTATTGAAGCATTTATCAGGGTTATTGTCTCATGAGCGGATACATATTTGAATGTATTTAGAAAAATAAA
CAAATAGGGGTTCCGCGCACATTTCCCCGAAAAGTGCCACCTGACGTCTAAGAAACCATTATTATCATGA
CATTAACCTATAAAAATAGGCGTATCACGAGGCCAACTGTGGGAATACTCAGGTATCGTAAGATGCAAGA
GTTCGAATCTCTTAGCAACCATTATTTTTTTCCTCAACATAACGAGAACACACAGGGGCGCTATCGCACA
GAATCAAATTCGATGACTGGAAATTTTTTGTTAATTTCAGAGGTCGCCTGACGCATATACCTTTTTCAAC
TGAAAAATTGGGAGAAAAAGGAAAGGTGAGAGCGCCGGAACCGGCTTTTCATATAGAATAGAGAAGCGTT
CATGACTAAATGCTTGCATCACAATACTTGAAGTTGACAATATTATTTAAGGACCTATTGTTTTTTCCAA
TAGGTGGTTAGCAATCGTCTTACTTTCTAACTTTTCTTACCTTTTACATTTCAGCAATATATATATATAT
TTCAAGGATATACCATTCTAATGTCTGCCCCTAAGAAGATCGTCGTTTTGCCAGGTGACCACGTTGGTCA
AGAAATCACAGCCGAAGCCATTAAGGTTCTTAAAGCTATTTCTGATGTTCGTTCCAATGTCAAGTTCGAT
TTCGAAAATCATTTAATTGGTGGTGCTGCTATCGATGCTACAGGTGTTCCACTTCCAGATGAGGCGCTGG
AAGCCTCCAAGAAGGCTGATGCCGTTTTGTTAGGTGCTGTGGGTGGTCCTAAATGGGGTACAGGTAGTGT
TAGACCTGAACAAGGTTTACTAAAAATCCGTAAAGAACTTCAATTGTACGCCAACTTAAGACCATGTAAC
TTTGCATCCGACTCTCTTTTAGACTTATCTCCAATCAAGCCACAATTTGCTAAAGGTACTGACTTCGTTG
TTGTCAGAGAATTAGTGGGAGGTATTTACTTTGGTAAGAGAAAGGAAGACGATGGTGATGGTGTCGCTTG
GGATAGTGAACAATACACCGTTCCAGAAGTGCAAAGAATCACAAGAATGGCCGCTTTCATGGCCCTACAA
CATGAGCCACCATTGCCTATTTGGTCCTTGGATAAAGCTAATGTTTTGGCCTCTTCAAGATTATGGAGAA
AAACTGTGGAGGAAACCATCAAGAACGAATTTCCTACATTGAAGGTTCAACATCAATTGATTGATTCTGC
CGCCATGATCCTAGTTAAGAACCCAACCCACCTAAATGGTATTATAATCACCAGCAACATGTTTGGTGAT
ATCATCTCCGATGAAGCCTCCGTTATCCCAGGTTCCTTGGGTTTGTTGCCATCTGCGTCCTTGGCCTCTT
TGCCAGACAAGAACACCGCATTTGGTTTGTACGAACCATGCCACGGTTCTGCTCCAGATTTGCCAAAGAA
TAAGGTCAACCCTATCGCCACTATCTTGTCTGCTGCAATGATGTTGAAATTGTCATTGAACTTGCCTGAA
GAAGGTAAGGCCATTGAAGATGCAGTTAAAAAGGTTTTGGATGCAGGTATCAGAACTGGTGATTTAGGTG
GTTCCAACAGTACCACCGAAGTCGGTGATGCTGTCGCCGAAGAAGTTAAGAAAATCCTTGCTTAAAAAGA
TTCTCTTTTTTTATGATATTTGTACATAAACTTTATAAATGAAATTCATAATAGAAACGACACGAAATTA
CAAAATGGAATATGTTCATAGGGTAGGCCCTTTCGTCTCGCGCGTTTCGGTGATGACGGTGAAAACCTCT
GACACATGCAGCTCCCGGAGACGGTCACAGCTTGTCTGTAAGCGGATGCCGGGAGCAGACAAGCCCGTCA
GGGCGCGTCAGCGGGTGTTGGCGGGTGTCGGGGCTGGCTTAACTATGCGGCATCAGAGCAGATTGTACTG
AGAGTGCACCATATGCGGTGTGAAATACCGCACAGATGCGTAAGGAGAAAATACCGCATCAGGCGCCATT
CGCCATTCAGGCTGCGCAACTGTTGGGAAGGGCGATCGGTGCGGGCCTCTTCGCTATTACGCCAGCTGGC
GAAAGGGGGATGTGCTGCAAGGCGATTAAGTTGGGTAACGCCAGGGTTTTCCCAGTCACGACGTTGTAAA
ACGACGGCCAGTGAATTCCTTTTGTTGTTTCCGGGTGTACAATATGGACTTCCTCTTTTCTGGCAACCAA
ACCCATACATCGGGATTCCTATAATACCTTCGTTGGTCTCCCTAACATGTAGGTGGCGGAGGGGAGATAT
ACAATAGAACAGATACCAGACAAGACATAATGGGCTAAACAAGACTACACCAATTACACTGCCTCATTGA
TGGTGGTACATAACGAACTAATACTGTAGCCCTAGACTTGATAGCCATCATCATATCGAAGTTTCACTAC
CCTTTTTCCATTTGCCATCTATTGAAGTAATAATAGGCGCATGCAACTTCTTTTCTTTTTTTTTCTTTTC
TCTCTCCCCCGTTGTTGTCTCACCATATCCGCAATGACAAAAAAATGATGGAAGACACTAAAGGAAAAAA
TTAACGACAAAGACAGCACCAACAGATGTCGTTGTTCCAGAGCTGATGAGGGGTATCTCGAAGCACACGA
AACTTTTTCCTTCCTTCATTCACGCACACTACTCTCTAATGAGCAACGGTATACGGCCTTCCTTCCAGTT
ACTTGAATTTGAAATAAAAAAAAGTTTGCTGTCTTGCTATCAAGTATAAATAGACCTGCAATTATTAATC
TTTTGTTTCCTCGTCATTGTTCTCGTTCCCTTTCTTCCTTGTTTCTTTTTCTGCACAATATTTCAAGCTA
TACCAAGCATACAATCAACTCCGGATCAGTATGCAGATTTTCGTCAAGACTTTGACCGGTAAAACCGCAA
CATTGGAAGTTGAATCTTCCGATACCATCGACAACGTTAAGTCGAAAATTCAAGACAAGGAAGGGATCCC
TGGGTCTGGGGCTTACCCATACGATGTTCCTGACTATGCGGGGAATGGTATCCTCTGGCATGAGATGTGG
CATGAAGGCCTGGAAGAGGCATCTCGTTTGTACTTTGGGGAAAGGAACGTGAAAGGCATGTTTGAGGTGC
TGGAGCCCTTGCATGCTATGATGGAACGGGGCCCCCAGACTCTGAAGGAAACATCCTTTAATCAGGCCTA
TGGTCGAGATTTAATGGAGGCCCAAGAGTGGTGCAGGAAGTACATGAAATCAGGGAATGTCAAGGACCTC
CTCCAAGCCTGGGACCTCTATTATCATGTGTTCCGACGAATCTCAAAGACTAGTGAATTGCAAAGTAATC
AGCATCCCTCAGCACAACGCTTATCCGCTACAGGTGTAAACGCACACGGACGTCCTCAGGGCTCCACGCA
GAATGCCTTGAGAAGGACTGGTAGAGTCAATGGAGGTCACCCCGTGACTACTCAGATGGTGGAAACAGTG
CAAAATCTAGCCCCTAACTTACATCCTGAGCAAATTAGGTATAGTTTGGAAAACACAGGCTCAGTCGAGG
AAACAGTGGAAAGGTACTTGCGTGGTGATGAATTCAGCTTTCCACCTGGGTTTGAGCCCTCCAGGGCGCC
AATGGGGGCCAATGCGGCTGTTGATAATAACGCTGCTGGTGGCGGAGAGTTTAACGATCCCAGAAAGAAG
AACATGATTTGCGCTGAGAATCTACTCGATAAATTCCATGTGGATCTCAATGAAGATATGAGTAACTTAA
GCTTTAAGGACTTAGACATTGAAGAGAGAAAGAGATTGTTGGTTTGGCAAGCCAGAAAGAATTTGGAGAC
AAAATTGCAAAGTGATAAAGATTTGCAAAGTTTGCTGACTTTAATTAACATGGTGAGCAAGGGCGAGGAG
GATAACATGGCCATCATCAAGGAGTTCATGCGCTTCAAGGTGCACATGGAGGGCTCCGTGAACGGCCACG
AGTTCGAGATCGAGGGCGAGGGCGAGGGCCGCCCCTACGAGGGCACCCAGACCGCCAAGCTGAAGGTGAC
CAAGGGTGGCCCCCTGCCCTTCGCCTGGGACATCCTGTCCCCTCAGTTCATGTACGGCTCCAAGGCCTAC
GTGAAGCACCCCGCCGACATCCCCGACTACTTGAAGCTGTCCTTCCCCGAGGGCTTCAAGTGGGAGCGCG
TGATGAACTTCGAGGACGGCGGCGTGGTGACCGTGACCCAGGACTCCTCCCTGCAGGACGGCGAGTTCAT
CTACAAGGTGAAGCTGCGCGGCACCAACTTCCCCTCCGACGGCCCCGTAATGCAGAAGAAGACCATGGGC
TGGGAGGCCTCCTCCGAGCGGATGTACCCCGAGGACGGCGCCCTGAAGGGCGAGATCAAGCAGAGGCTGA
AGCTGAAGGACGGCGGCCACTACGACGCTGAGGTCAAGACCACCTACAAGGCCAAGAAGCCCGTGCAGCT
GCCCGGCGCCTACAACGTCAACATCAAGTTGGACATCACCTCCCACAACGAGGACTACACCATCGTGGAA
CAGTACGAACGCGCCGAGGGCCGCCACTCCACCGGCGGCATGGACGAGCTGTACAAATTAATTAATTATA
CTGACATAGAAATGAACAGATTGGGAAAGTAGCTGCAGCCAAGCTAATTCCGGGCGAATTTCTTATGATT
TATGATTTTTATTATTAAATAAGTTATAAAAAAAATAAGTGTATACAAATTTTAAAGTGACTCTTAGGTT
TTAAAACGAAAATTCTTATTCTTGAGTAACTCTTTCCTGTAGGTCAGGTTGCTTTCTCAGGTATAGCATG
AGGTCGCTCTTATTGACCACACCTCTACCGGCATGCAAGCTTGGCGTAATCATGGTCATAGCTGTTTCCT
GTGTGAAATTGTTATCCGCTCACAATTCCACACAACATACGAGCCGGAAGCATAAAGTGTAAAGCCTGGG
GTGCCTAATGAGTGAGCTAACTCACATTAATTGCGTTGCGCTCACTGCCCGCTTTCCAGTCGGGAAACCT
GTCGTGCCAGCTGCATTAATGAATCGGCCAACGCGCGGGGAGAGGCGGTTTGCGTATTGGGCGC
